>Addgene plasmid #166765 | Venus-7aa-MAO-pEGFP-C3 | addgene full sequence | sequence record 328859 | Addgene NGS Result
GGAGTTCCGCGTTACATAACTTACGGTAAATGGCCCGCCTGGCTGACCGCCCAACGACCCCCGCCCATTG
ACGTCAATAATGACGTATGTTCCCATAGTAACGCCAATAGGGACTTTCCATTGACGTCAATGGGTGGAGT
ATTTACGGTAAACTGCCCACTTGGCAGTACATCAAGTGTATCATATGCCAAGTACGCCCCCTATTGACGT
CAATGACGGTAAATGGCCCGCCTGGCATTATGCCCAGTACATGACCTTATGGGACTTTCCTACTTGGCAG
TACATCTACGTATTAGTCATCGCTATTACCATGGTGATGCGGTTTTGGCAGTACATCAATGGGCGTGGAT
AGCGGTTTGACTCACGGGGATTTCCAAGTCTCCACCCCATTGACGTCAATGGGAGTTTGTTTTGGCACCA
AAATCAACGGGACTTTCCAAAATGTCGTAACAACTCCGCCCCATTGACGCAAATGGGCGGTAGGCGTGTA
CGGTGGGAGGTCTATATAAGCAGAGCTGGTTTAGTGAACCGTCAGATCCGCTAGCGCTACCGGTCGCCAC
CATGGTGAGCAAGGGCGAGGAGCTGTTCACCGGGGTGGTGCCCATCCTGGTCGAGCTGGACGGCGACGTA
AACGGCCACAAGTTCAGCGTGTCCGGCGAGGGCGAGGGCGATGCCACCTACGGCAAGCTGACCCTGAAGC
TGATCTGCACCACCGGCAAGCTGCCCGTGCCCTGGCCCACCCTCGTGACCACCCTGGGCTACGGCCTGCA
GTGCTTCGCCCGCTACCCCGACCACATGAAGCAGCACGACTTCTTCAAGTCCGCCATGCCCGAAGGCTAC
GTCCAGGAGCGCACCATCTTCTTCAAGGACGACGGCAACTACAAGACCCGCGCCGAGGTGAAGTTCGAGG
GCGACACCCTGGTGAACCGCATCGAGCTGAAGGGCATCGACTTCAAGGAGGACGGCAACATCCTGGGGCA
CAAGCTGGAGTACAACTACAACAGCCACAACGTCTATATCACCGCCGACAAGCAGAAGAACGGCATCAAG
GCCAACTTCAAGATCCGCCACAACATCGAGGACGGCGGCGTGCAGCTCGCCGACCACTACCAGCAGAACA
CCCCCATCGGCGACGGCCCCGTGCTGCTGCCCGACAACCACTACCTGAGCTACCAGTCCGCCCTGAGCAA
AGACCCCAACGAGAAGCGCGATCACATGGTCCTGCTGGAACGCGTGACCGCCGCCGGGATCACTCTCGGC
ATGGACGAGCTGTACAAGTCCGGACTCAGATCTCGAGTTTGGGAAAGGAACCTGCCCTCTGTTTCTGGCC
TGCTGAAGATCATTGGATTTTCCACATCAGTAACTGCCCTGGGGTTTGTGCTGTACAAATACAAGCTCCT
GCCACGGTCTTAAGTCGACTCTAGATAACTGATCATAATCAGCCATACCACATTTGTAGAGGTTTTACTT
GCTTTAAAAAACCTCCCACACCTCCCCCTGAACCTGAAACATAAAATGAATGCAATTGTTGTTGTTAACT
TGTTTATTGCAGCTTATAATGGTTACAAATAAAGCAATAGCATCACAAATTTCACAAATAAAGCATTTTT
TTCACTGCATTCTAGTTGTGGTTTGTCCAAACTCATCAATGTATCTTAAGGCGTAAATTGTAAGCGTTAA
TATTTTGTTAAAATTCGCGTTAAATTTTTGTTAAATCAGCTCATTTTTTAACCAATAGGCCGAAATCGGC
AAAATCCCTTATAAATCAAAAGAATAGACCGAGATAGGGTTGAGTGTTGTTCCAGTTTGGAACAAGAGTC
CACTATTAAAGAACGTGGACTCCAACGTCAAAGG
[49 nt withheld, positions 1855-1903]
T
[91 nt withheld, positions 1905-1995]
G
[124 nt withheld, positions 1997-2120]
CAGGTGGCACTTTTCGGGGAAATGTGCGCGGAACCCCTATTTGTTTATTTTTCTAAATACATTCAAATAT
GTATCCGCTCATGAGACAATAACCCTGATAAATGCTTCAATAATATTGAAAAAGGAAGAGTCCTGAGGCG
GAAAGAACCAGCTGTGGAATGTGTGTCAGTTAGGGTGTGGAAAGTCCCCAGGCTCCCCAGCAGGCAGAAG
TATGCAAAGCATGCATCTCAATTAGTCAGCAACCAGGTGTGGAAAGTCCCCAGGCTCCCCAGCAGGCAGA
AGTATGCAAAGCATGCATCTCAATTAGTCAGCAACCATAGTCCCGCCCCTAACTCCGCCCATCCCGCCCC
TAACTCCGCCCAGTTCCGCCCATTCTCCGCCCCATGGCTGACTAATTTTTTTTATTTATGCAGAGGCCGA
GGCCGCCTCGGCCTCTGAGCTATTCCAGAAGTAGTGAGGAGGCTTTTTTGGAGGCCTAGGCTTTTGCAAA
GATCGATCAAGAGACAGGATGAGGATCGTTTCGCATGATTGAACAAGATGGATTGCACGCAGGTTCTCCG
GCCGCTTGGGTGGAGAGGCTATTCGGCTATGACTGGGCACAACAGACAATCGGCTGCTCTGATGCCGCCG
TGTTCCGGCTGTCAGCGCAGGGGCGCCCGGTTCTTTTTGTCAAGACCGACCTGTCCGGTGCCCTGAATGA
ACTGCAAGACGAGGCAGCGCGGCTATCGTGGCTGGCCACGACGGGCGTTCCTTGCGCAGCTGTGCTCGAC
GTTGTCACTGAAGCGGGAAGGGACTGGCTGCTATTGGGCGAAGTGCCGGGGCAGGATCTCCTGTCATCTC
ACCTTGCTCCTGCCGAGAAAGTATCCATCATGGCTGATGCAATGCGGCGGCTGCATACGCTTGATCCGGC
TACCTGCCCATTCGACCACCAAGCGAAACATCGCATCGAGCGAGCACGTACTCGGATGGAAGCCGGTCTT
GTCGATCAGGATGATCTGGACGAAGAGCATCAGGGGCTCGCGCCAGCCGAACTGTTCGCCAGGCTCAAGG
CGAGCATGCCCGACGGCGAGGATCTCGTCGTGACCCATGGCGATGCCTGCTTGCCGAATATCATGGTGGA
AAATGGCCGCTTTTCTGGATTCATCGACTGTGGCCGGCTGGGTGTGGCGGACCGCTATCAGGACATAGCG
TTGGCTACCCGTGATATTGCTGAAGAGCTTGGCGGCGAATGGGCTGACCGCTTCCTCGTGCTTTACGGTA
TCGCCGCTCCCGATTCGCAGCGCATCGCCTTCTATCGCCTTCTTGACGAGTTCTTCTGAGCGGGACTCTG
GGGTTCGAAATGACCGACCAAGCGACGCCCAACCTGCCATCACGAGATTTCGATTCCACCGCCGCCTTCT
ATGAAAGGTTGGGCTTCGGAATCGTTTTCCGGGACGCCGGCTGGATGATCCTCCAGCGCGGGGATCTCAT
GCTGGAGTTCTTCGCCCACCCTAGGGGGAGGCTAACTGAAACACGGAAGGAGACAATACCGGAAGGAACC
CGCGCTATGACGGCAATAAAAAGACAGAATAAAACGCACGGTGTTGGGTCGTTTGTTCATAAACGCGGGG
TTCGGTCCCAGGGCTGGCACTCTGTCGATACCCCACCGAGACCCCATTGGGGCCAATACGCCCGCGTTTC
TTCCTTTTCCCCACCCCACCCCCCAAGTTCGGGTGAAGGCCCAGGGCTCGCAGCCAACGTCGGGGCGGCA
GGCCCTGCCATAGCCTCAGGTTACTCATATATACTTTAGATTGATTTAAAACTTCATTTTTAATTTAAAA
GGATCTAGGTGAAGATCCTTTTTGATAATCTCATGACCAAAATCCCTTAACGTGAGTTTTCGTTCCACTG
AGCGTCAGACCCCGTAGAAAAGATCAAAGGATCTTCTTGAGATCCTTTTTTTCTGCGCGTAATCTGCTGC
TTGCAAACAAAAAAACCACCGCTACCAGCGGTGGTTTGTTTGCCGGATCAAGAGCTACCAACTCTTTTTC
CGAAGGTAACTGGCTTCAGCAGAGCGCAGATACCAAATACTGTTCTTCTAGTGTAGCCGTAGTTAGGCCA
CCACTTCAAGAACTCTGTATCACCGCCTACATACCTCGCTCTGCTAATCCTGTTACCAGTGGCTGCTGCC
AGTGGCGATAAGTCGTGTCTTACCGGGTTGGACTCAAGACGATAGTTACCGGATAAGGCGCAGCGGTCGG
GCTGAACGGGGGGTTCGTGCACACAGCCCAGCTTGGAGCGAACGACCTACACCGAACTGAGATACCTACA
GCGTGAGCTATGAGAAAGCGCCACGCTTCCCGAAGGGAGAAAGGCGGACAGGTATCCGGTAAGCGGCAGG
GTCGGAACAGGAGAGCGCACGAGGGAGCTTCCAGGGGGAAACGCCTGGTATCTTTATAGTCCTGTCGGGT
TTCGCCACCTCTGACTTGAGCGTCGATTTTTGTGATGCTCGTCAGGGGGGCGGAGCCTATGGAAAAACGC
CAGCAACGCGGCCTTTTTACGGTTCCTGGCCTTTTGCTGGCCTTTTGCTCACATGTTCTTTCCTGCGTTA
TCCCCTGATTCTGTGGATAACCGTATTACCGCCATGCATTAGTTATTAATAGTAATCAATTACGGGGTCA
TTAGTTCATAGCCCATATAT
Features (pLannotate 1.2.2; 16 found; start..end, strand, type, name):
     10..313     +  enhancer       CMV enhancer: human cytomegalovirus immediate early enhancer
    314..517     +  promoter       CMV promoter: human cytomegalovirus (CMV) immediate early promoter
    562..1278    +  CDS            Venus: Venus is a basic (constitutively fluorescent) yellow fluorescent protein published in 2002, derived from Aequorea victoria. It is reported to be a rapidly-maturing weak dimer with moderate acid sensitivity.
   1279..1297    +  misc_feature   MCS (fragment): multiple cloning site
   1300..1410    +  CDS            MAOA (fragment): AOFA_HUMAN - Experimental evidence at protein level: Swiss-Prot protein existence level 1. Catalyzes the oxidative deamination of biogenic and xenobiotic amines and has important functions in the metabolism of neuroactive and vasoactive amines in the central nervous system and peripheral tissues. MAOA preferentially oxidizes biogenic amines such as 5-hydroxytryptamine (5-HT), norepinephrine and epinephrine. From Homo sapiens (Human).
   1430..1514    +  CDS            large T antigen (fragment): large T antigen from SV40 (simian virus 40)
   1537..1658    +  polyA_signal   SV40 poly(A) signal: SV40 polyadenylation signal
   1692..2120    -  rep_origin     f1 ori (sequence partly withheld): f1 bacteriophage origin of replication; arrow indicates direction of (+) strand synthesis
   2147..2251    +  promoter       AmpR promoter: bla
   2253..2610    +  promoter       SV40 promoter: SV40 enhancer and early promoter
   2645..3439    +  CDS            NeoR/KanR: aminoglycoside phosphotransferase from Tn5; aph(3')-II (or nptII); confers resistance to neomycin, kanamycin, and G418 (Geneticin®)
   3460..3612    +  CDS            ble (fragment): BLE_KLEPN - Experimental evidence at protein level: Swiss-Prot protein existence level 1. Binding protein with a strong affinity to the bleomycin family of antibiotics. Binds to CL990; an antimitotic-antibiotic compound. From Klebsiella pneumoniae.
   3671..3718    +  polyA_signal   HSV TK poly(A) signal: herpes simplex virus thymidine kinase polyadenylation signal (Cole and Stacy, 1985)
   3809..3825    -  polyA_signal   bGH poly(A) signal (fragment): bovine growth hormone polyadenylation signal
   4047..4635    +  rep_origin     ori: high-copy-number ColE1/pMB1/pBR322/pUC origin of replication
   4750..4800    +  enhancer       CMV enhancer (fragment): human cytomegalovirus immediate early enhancer
