[The description below was written by a language model from this plasmid's Addgene catalogue record and pLannotate feature annotations shown in this document.]
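Description:
Venus-7aa-MAO-pEGFP-C3 is a mammalian expression plasmid of about 4.8 kb built on the pEGFP-C3 backbone, in which the yellow fluorescent protein Venus occupies the fluorescent-protein position. It is maintained in E. coli at high copy through a ColE1/pUC-type origin and also carries an f1 phage origin. A single NeoR/KanR (Tn5 aminoglycoside phosphotransferase) gene serves both hosts. A bacterial bla-type promoter drives it for kanamycin selection, and the SV40 enhancer/early promoter with an HSV TK polyadenylation signal drives it for G418 selection of transfected mammalian cells. Short annotated fragments of ble, the bGH poly(A) signal and SV40 large T antigen appear to be backbone remnants rather than functional elements.

The payload is a fusion driven by the human CMV immediate-early enhancer and promoter and terminated by the SV40 poly(A) signal. Venus sits at the N terminus, followed by a short stretch derived from the multiple cloning site that corresponds to the seven-residue flexible linker named in the construct. Next comes only the C-terminal tail-anchor segment of human monoamine oxidase A (MAOA), not the catalytic enzyme. The depositor comment describes the linker as joining Venus to an "ActA" signal, but the insert name and the annotated sequence both indicate the MAO tail anchor. This hydrophobic tail inserts into the mitochondrial outer membrane, leaving Venus facing the cytosol. The depositor reports a Pearson's correlation of 0.8–0.9 with a MitoTracker Red signal in cells.

The stated use is as a collisional control in FLIM-FRET experiments. It supplies a mitochondrially anchored Venus with no specific binding partner, so that FRET arising from random proximity on the membrane can be distinguished from genuine protein interactions. The cloning sites used are not recorded.
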