Addgene plasmid #166765: Venus-7aa-MAO-pEGFP-C3
Purpose: To target Venus to the mitochondrial outer membrane. MAO tail anchor inserts into the outer membrane and Venus faces the cytosol. Serves as a collisional control in FLIM-FRET experiments.
Depositing lab: David Andrews. Depositing organization: Sunnybrook Research Institute.
Backbone
  Vector backbone: pEGFP-C3
  Vector type: Mammalian Expression
  Selectable markers: Neomycin (select with G418)
Growth in bacteria
  Bacterial resistance: Kanamycin, 50 μg/mL
  Growth temperature: 37°C
  Growth strain: DH5alpha
  Copy number: High Copy
Gene/Insert
  Gene/Insert name: MAO tail anchor (alt name: Venus-MAO, V-MAO)
  Species: H. sapiens (human)
  Entrez Gene: MAOA (a.k.a. BRNRS, MAO-A)
  Promoter: CMV
  Tag / fusion protein: Venus (N terminal on backbone)
  Cloning method: Restriction Enzyme; 5′ cloning site Unknown (unknown if destroyed); 3′ cloning site Unknown (unknown if destroyed)
  Sequencing primers: 5′ TGACGCAAATGGGCGGTAGG; 3′ TCGCCCTTTGACGTTGGAGTCCAC
Resource information
  A portion of this plasmid was derived from a plasmid made by: See gene entry for "Monoamine oxidase-A [Homo sapiens]" See NCBI Reference Sequence: NP_001257387.1. Here we have used only the C-terminal tail anchor sequence.
Terms and licenses: Academic/Nonprofit Terms; Industry Terms: Not Available to Industry
Depositor comments: "WERNLPSVSGLLKIIGFSTSVTALGFVLYKYKLLPRS" amino acid targeting sequence, which we refer to as "MAO", for mitochondrial outer membrane targeting. Pearson's correlation of 0.8-0.9 with mitotracker red signal in cells. "7aa" indicates the 7 amino acid flexible linker region between Venus and the ActA targeting signal for mitochondria.
How to cite: Venus-7aa-MAO-pEGFP-C3 was a gift from David Andrews (Addgene plasmid # 166765 ; http://n2t.net/addgene:166765 ; RRID:Addgene_166765)
